Addgene plasmid #156667: pD649-HAsp-CD86-Fc(DAPA)-AviTag-6xHis
Purpose: Mammalian expression of cell-surface protein extracellular domain fused to Fc(DAPA)-Avi-6xHis. Protein is secreted from cells.
Depositing lab: Chris Garcia. Depositing organization: Stanford University. Publication: A Human IgSF Cell-Surface Interactome Reveals a Complex Network of Protein-Protein Interactions. Wojtowicz WM, Vielmetter J, Fernandes RA, Siepe DH, Eastman CL, Chisholm GB, Cox S, Klock H, Anderson PW, Rue SM, Miller JJ, Glaser SM, Bragstad ML, Vance J, Lam AW, Lesley SA, Zinn K, Garcia KC. Cell. 2020 Aug 20;182(4):1027-1043.e17. doi: 10.1016/j.cell.2020.07.025. PubMed 32822567.
Backbone
  Vector backbone: pD649
  Backbone size w/o insert (bp): 6106
  Vector type: Mammalian Expression
Growth in bacteria
  Bacterial resistance: Ampicillin, 100 μg/mL
  Growth temperature: 37°C
  Growth strain: DH5alpha
  Copy number: High Copy
Gene/Insert
  Gene/Insert name: CD86
  Species: H. sapiens (human)
  Insert size (bp): 672
  Mutation: Fc region of human IgG contains D265A and P329A mutations (DAPA)
  Entrez Gene: CD86 (a.k.a. B7-2, B7.2, B70, CD28LG2, LAB72)
  Promoter: CMV/SP6
  Tag / fusion protein: Fc(DAPA)-AviTag-6xHis (C terminal on backbone)
  Cloning method: Restriction Enzyme; 5′ cloning site GCGGCCGC (not destroyed); 3′ cloning site GGCGCGCC (not destroyed)
  Sequencing primers: 5′ ATTTAGGTGACACTATAG; 3′ CACGTACCAGTTGAACTTCACC
Resource information
  A portion of this plasmid was derived from a plasmid made by: synthesis by ThermoFisher
Terms and licenses: Academic/Nonprofit Terms; Industry Terms: Not Available to Industry
Depositor comments: Some plasmids in this collection may have an IS4-like element ISVsa5 family transposase upstream of the CMV promoter.
How to cite: pD649-HAsp-CD86-Fc(DAPA)-AviTag-6xHis was a gift from Chris Garcia (Addgene plasmid # 156667 ; http://n2t.net/addgene:156667 ; RRID:Addgene_156667)
