[The description below was written by a language model from this plasmid's Addgene catalogue record and pLannotate feature annotations shown in this document.]
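Description:
pD649-HAsp-CD86-Fc(DAPA)-AviTag-6xHis is a mammalian expression plasmid built on the pD649 backbone for secreted production of the human CD86 (B7-2) extracellular domain as an Fc fusion. It is maintained in E. coli as a high-copy plasmid through a ColE1/pUC-type origin and is selected with ampicillin via a complete β-lactamase gene. The annotated sequence also carries an SV40 early promoter/EM7 promoter cassette driving a puromycin N-acetyltransferase coding region with an SV40 poly(A) signal, which would allow selection in mammalian cells, although the catalogue entry does not list a mammalian marker. Short matches to KanR, lacZα, ble and f1 ori appear to be backbone remnants rather than functional elements.

Expression is driven by the CMV immediate-early enhancer and promoter, followed by a fragment of CMV intron A and an SP6 promoter that serves as a sequencing primer site and could support in vitro transcription. The open reading frame begins with a secretion signal: the name indicates an HA signal peptide, while the automated annotation only partially matches an immunoglobulin heavy-chain leader. It continues through the CD86 ectodomain, cloned between retained NotI and AscI sites, into a human IgG1 Fc region and ends before a bGH poly(A) signal. The Fc carries the D265A and P329A (DAPA) substitutions, which are generally used to reduce Fc effector binding. The C-terminal AviTag permits site-specific biotinylation by BirA and the 6xHis tag permits metal-affinity purification, though neither tag is separately annotated in the feature table.

The plasmid belongs to a collection of ectodomain constructs made for mapping interactions among human immunoglobulin-superfamily cell-surface proteins. The depositor notes that some plasmids in the collection may contain an IS4-like transposase insertion upstream of the CMV promoter. No such element is annotated here.
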