Features (pLannotate 1.2.2; 21 found; start..end, strand, type, name):
    119..143     -  CDS            KanR (fragment): aminoglycoside phosphotransferase; aph(3')-Ia; confers resistance to kanamycin
    254..842     +  rep_origin     ori: high-copy-number ColE1/pMB1/pBR322/pUC origin of replication
   1067..1084    +  terminator     rrnB T2 terminator (fragment): transcription terminator T2 from the E. coli rrnB gene
   1109..1128    -  CDS            lacZα (fragment): LacZα fragment of β-galactosidase; lacZ fragment
   1584..1600    +  protein_bind   lac operator: The lac repressor binds to the lac operator to inhibit transcription in E. coli. This inhibition can be relieved by adding lactose or isopropyl-β-D-thiogalactopyranoside (IPTG). lac repressor encoded by lacI
   1843..2146    +  enhancer       CMV enhancer: human cytomegalovirus immediate early enhancer
   2147..2350    +  promoter       CMV promoter: human cytomegalovirus (CMV) immediate early promoter
   2486..2529    +  intron         CMV intron (fragment): modified intron A from human cytomegalovirus
   2581..2599    +  promoter       SP6 promoter: promoter for bacteriophage SP6 RNA polymerase
   2603..2640    +  CDS            IgH signal sequence (fragment): signal sequence from the mouse immunoglobulin heavy chain variable region
   2704..3420    +  CDS            CD86 (fragment): CD86_HUMAN - Also known as CD28LG2. Experimental evidence at protein level: Swiss-Prot protein existence level 1. (Microbial infection) Acts as a receptor for adenovirus subgroup B. From Homo sapiens (Human).
   3436..4113    +  CDS            IGHG1 (fragment): IGHG1_HUMAN - Experimental evidence at protein level: Swiss-Prot protein existence level 1. Constant region of immunoglobulin heavy chains. Immunoglobulins, also known as antibodies, are membrane-bound or secreted glycoproteins produced by B lymphocytes. In the recognition phase of humoral immunity, the membrane-bound immunoglobulins serve as receptors which, upon binding of a specific antigen, trigger the clonal expansion and differentiation of B lymphocytes into immunoglobulins- secreting plasma cells. Secreted immunoglobulins mediate the effector phase of humoral immunity, which results in
   4328..4439    +  polyA_signal   bGH poly(A) signal: bovine growth hormone polyadenylation signal
   4440..4548    +  rep_origin     f1 ori (fragment): f1 bacteriophage origin of replication; arrow indicates direction of (+) strand synthesis
   4562..4891    +  promoter       SV40 promoter: SV40 enhancer and early promoter
   4939..4986    +  promoter       EM7 promoter: synthetic bacterial promoter&nbsp
   5005..5604    +  CDS            PuroR (fragment): puromycin N-acetyltransferase; pac from Streptomyces; confers resistance to puromycin
   5614..5739    +  CDS            ble (fragment): BLE_KLEPN - Experimental evidence at protein level: Swiss-Prot protein existence level 1. Binding protein with a strong affinity to the bleomycin family of antibiotics. Binds to CL990; an antimitotic-antibiotic compound. From Klebsiella pneumoniae.
   5734..5855    +  polyA_signal   SV40 poly(A) signal: SV40 polyadenylation signal
   5908..6768    -  CDS            AmpR: β-lactamase; bla; confers resistance to ampicillin, carbenicillin, and related antibiotics
   6771..89      -  promoter       AmpR promoter (fragment) (across the origin): bla
>Addgene plasmid #156667 | pD649-HAsp-CD86-Fc(DAPA)-AviTag-6xHis | depositor full sequence | sequence record 302443 | Full Sequence
TTTCAATATTATTGAAGCATTTATCAGGGTTATTGTCTCATGAGCGGATACATATTTGAATGTATTTAGA
AAAATAAACAAATAGGGGTCAGTGTTACAACCAATTAACCAATTCTGAACATTATCGCGAGCCCATTTAT
ACCTGAATATGGCTCATAACACCCCTTGCTCATGACCAAAATCCCTTAACGTGAGTTACGCGCGCGTCGT
TCCACTGAGCGTCAGACCCCGTAGAAAAGATCAAAGGATCTTCTTGAGATCCTTTTTTTCTGCGCGTAAT
CTGCTGCTTGCAAACAAAAAAACCACCGCTACCAGCGGTGGTTTGTTTGCCGGATCAAGAGCTACCAACT
CTTTTTCCGAAGGTAACTGGCTTCAGCAGAGCGCAGATACCAAATACTGTTCTTCTAGTGTAGCCGTAGT
TAGCCCACCACTTCAAGAACTCTGTAGCACCGCCTACATACCTCGCTCTGCTAATCCTGTTACCAGTGGC
TGCTGCCAGTGGCGATAAGTCGTGTCTTACCGGGTTGGACTCAAGACGATAGTTACCGGATAAGGCGCAG
CGGTCGGGCTGAACGGGGGGTTCGTGCACACAGCCCAGCTTGGAGCGAACGACCTACACCGAACTGAGAT
ACCTACAGCGTGAGCTATGAGAAAGCGCCACGCTTCCCGAAGGGAGAAAGGCGGACAGGTATCCGGTAAG
CGGCAGGGTCGGAACAGGAGAGCGCACGAGGGAGCTTCCAGGGGGAAACGCCTGGTATCTTTATAGTCCT
GTCGGGTTTCGCCACCTCTGACTTGAGCGTCGATTTTTGTGATGCTCGTCAGGGGGGCGGAGCCTATGGA
AAAACGCCAGCAACGCGGCCTTTTTACGGTTCCTGGCCTTTTGCTGGCCTTTTGCTCACATGTTCTTTCC
TGCGTTATCCCCTGATTCTGTGGATAACCGTATTACCGCCTTTGAGTGAGCTGATACCGCTCGCCGCAGC
CGAACGACCGAGCGCAGCGAGTCAGTGAGCGAGGAAGCGGAAGGCGAGAGTAGGGAACTGCCAGGCATCA
AACTAAGCAGAAGGCCCCTGACGGATGGCCTTTTTGCGTTTCTACAAACTCTTTCTGTGTTGTAAAACGA
CGGCCAGTCTTAAGCTCGGGCCCCCTGGGCGGTTCTGATAACGAGTAATCGTTAATCCGCAAATAACGTA
AAAACCCGCTTCGGCGGGTTTTTTTATGGGGGGAGTTTAGGGAAAGAGCATTTGTCAGAATATTTAAGGG
CGCCTGTCACTTTGCTTGATATATGAGAATTATTTAACCTTATAAATGAGAAAAAAGCAACGCACTTTAA
ATAAGATACGTTGCTTTTTCGATTGATGAACACCTATAATTAAACTATTCATCTATTATTTATGATTTTT
TGTATATACAATATTTCTAGTTTGTTAAAGAGAATTAAGAAAATAAATCTCGAAAATAATAAAGGGAAAA
TCAGTTTTTGATATCAAAATTATACATGTCAACGATAATACAAAATATAATACAAACTATAAGATGTTAT
CAGTATTTATTATCATTTAGAATAAATTTTGTGTCGCCCTTAATTGTGAGCGGATAACAATTACGAGCTT
CATGCACAGTGGCGTTGACTCAATATTGGCCATTAGCCATATTATTCATTGGTTATATAGCATAAATCAA
TATTGGCTATTGGCCATTGCATACGTTGTATCTATATCATAATATGTACATTTATATTGGCTCATGTCCA
ATATGACCGCCATGTTGGCATTGATTATTGACTAGTTATTAATAGTAATCAATTACGGGGTCATTAGTTC
ATAGCCCATATATGGAGTTCCGCGTTACATAACTTACGGTAAATGGCCCGCCTGGCTGACCGCCCAACGA
CCCCCGCCCATTGACGTCAATAATGACGTATGTTCCCATAGTAACGCCAATAGGGACTTTCCATTGACGT
CAATGGGTGGAGTATTTACGGTAAACTGCCCACTTGGCAGTACATCAAGTGTATCATATGCCAAGTACGC
CCCCTATTGACGTCAATGACGGTAAATGGCCCGCCTGGCATTATGCCCAGTACATGACCTTATGGGACTT
TCCTACTTGGCAGTACATCTACGTATTAGTCATCGCTATTACCATGGTGATGCGGTTTTGGCAGTACATC
AATGGGCGTGGATAGCGGTTTGACTCACGGGGATTTCCAAGTCTCCACCCCATTGACGTCAATGGGAGTT
TGTTTTGGCACCAAAATCAACGGGACTTTCCAAAATGTCGTAACAACTCCGCCCCATTGACGCAAATGGG
CGGTAGGCGTGTACGGTGGGAGGTCTATATAAGCAGAGCTCGTTTAGTGAACCGTCAGATCGCCTGGAGA
CGCCATCCACGCTGTTTTGACCTCCATAGAAGACACCGGGACCGATCCAGCCTCCGCGGCCGGGAACGGT
GCATTGGAACGCGGATTCCCCGTGCCAAGAGTGACGTAAGTACCGCCTATAGAGTCTATAGGCCCACCCC
CTTGGCTTCGTTAGAACGCGGCTACAATTAATACATAACCTTATGTATCATACACATACGATTTAGGTGA
CACTATAGAATAACATCCACTTTGCCTTTCTCTCCACAGGTGTCCACTCCCAGGTCCAACTGCACCTCGG
TTCTATCGAAAACGCGCCTGCTAGCGCCACCATGAAGACCATCATTGCCCTGAGCTACATCTTCTGCCTG
GTGTTCGCTGCGGCCGCCGCTCCTCTGAAGATCCAGGCCTACTTCAACGAGACAGCCGACCTGCCTTGCC
AGTTCGCCAATAGCCAGAATCAGAGCCTGAGCGAGCTGGTGGTGTTCTGGCAGGACCAAGAGAACCTGGT
GCTGAACGAGGTGTACCTGGGCAAAGAAAAGTTCGACAGCGTGCACAGCAAGTACATGGGCAGAACCAGC
TTCGACTCCGACAGCTGGACCCTGAGACTGCACAACCTGCAGATCAAGGACAAGGGCCTGTACCAGTGCA
TCATCCACCACAAGAAACCCACCGGCATGATCAGAATCCACCAGATGAACAGCGAGCTGAGCGTGCTGGC
CAATTTCAGCCAGCCTGAGATCGTGCCCATCAGCAACATCACCGAGAACGTGTACATCAACCTGACCTGC
AGCAGCATCCACGGCTACCCCGAGCCTAAGAAAATGTCCGTGCTGCTGCGGACCAAGAACAGCACCATCG
AGTACGACGGCGTGATGCAGAAAAGCCAGGACAACGTGACCGAGCTGTACGACGTGTCCATCAGCCTGTC
CGTGTCTTTCCCAGACGTGACCAGCAATATGACCATCTTCTGCATCCTGGAAACCGACAAGACCAGACTG
CTGAGCAGCCCCTTCAGCATCGAGCTGGAAGATCCTCAGCCTCCTCCTGATCACATCCCTGGCGCGCCGG
GCGGCGACAAGACCCACACCTGCCCCCCCTGCCCAGCTCCAGAACTGCTGGGAGGGCCTTCCGTGTTCCT
GTTCCCCCCCAAGCCCAAGGACACCCTGATGATCAGCAGGACCCCCGAGGTGACCTGCGTGGTGGTGGCC
GTGTCCCACGAGGACCCAGAGGTGAAGTTCAACTGGTACGTGGACGGCGTGGAGGTGCACAACGCCAAGA
CCAAGCCCAGAGAGGAGCAGTACAACAGCACCTACAGGGTGGTGTCCGTGCTGACCGTGCTGCACCAGGA
CTGGCTGAACGGCAAAGAATACAAGTGCAAAGTCTCCAACAAGGCCCTGGCTGCCCCAATCGAAAAGACA
ATCAGCAAGGCCAAGGGCCAGCCACGGGAGCCCCAGGTGTACACCCTGCCCCCCAGCCGGGAGGAGATGA
CCAAGAACCAGGTGTCCCTGACCTGTCTGGTGAAGGGCTTCTACCCCAGCGATATCGCCGTGGAGTGGGA
GAGCAACGGCCAGCCCGAGAACAACTACAAGACCACCCCCCCAGTGCTGGACAGCGACGGCAGCTTCTTC
CTGTACAGCAAGCTGACCGTGGACAAGTCCAGGTGGCAGCAGGGCAACGTGTTCAGCTGCAGCGTGATGC
ACGAGGCCCTGCACAACCACTACACCCAGAAGTCCCTGAGCCTGAGCCCCGGCGGCAGCGGTCTTAATGA
TATTTTCGAGGCTCAGAAGATTGAGTGGCATGAACACCACCACCATCACCACTAAGGCCGGCCTGTAGTC
ACTGGCACAACGCGTTACCCGGTAAGCCAATCGGGTATACACGGTCGTCATACTGCAGACAGGGTTCTTC
TACTTTGCAAGATAGTCTTGAGTAGTAAAATAAATAGATAGAGAAAATCAGCCTCGACTGTGCCTTCTAG
TTGCCAGCCATCTGTTGTTTGCCCCTCCCCCGTGCCTTCCTTGACCCTGGAAGGTGCCACTCCCACTGTC
CTTTCCTAATAAAATGAGGAAATTGCATCACAACACTCAACCCTATCTCGGTCTATTCTTTTGATTTATA
AGGGATTTTGCCGATTTCGGCCTATTGGTTAAAAAATGAGCTGATTTAACAAAAATTTAACGCGAATTAA
TTCTGTGGAATGTGTGTCAGTTAGGGTGTGGAAAGTCCCCAGGCTCCCCAGCAGGCAGAAGTATGCAAAG
CATGCATCTCAATTAGTCAGCAACCAGGTGTGGAAAGTCCCCAGGCTCCCCAGCAGGCAGAAGTATGCAA
AGCATGCATCTCAATTAGTCAGCAACCATAGTCCCGCCCCTAACTCCGCCCATCCCGCCCCTAACTCCGC
CCAGTTCCGCCCATTCTCCGCCCCATGGCTGACTAATTTTTTTTATTTATGCAGAGGCCGAGGCCGCCTC
TGCCTCTGAGCTATTCCAGAAGTAGTGAGGAGGCTTTTTTGGAGGCCTAGGCTTTTGCAAAAAGCTCCCG
GGAGCTTGTATATCCATTTTCGGATCTGATCAGCACGTGTTGACAATTAATCATCGGCATAGTATATCGG
CATAGTATAATACGACAAGGTGAGGAACTAAACCATGACCGAGTACAAGCCCACGGTGCGCCTCGCCACC
CGCGACGACGTCCCCAGGGCCGTACGCACCCTCGCCGCCGCGTTCGCCGACTACCCCGCCACGCGCCACA
CCGTCGATCCGGACCGCCACATCGAGCGGGTCACCGAGCTGCAAGAACTCTTCCTCACGCGCGTCGGGCT
CGACATCGGCAAGGTGTGGGTCGCGGACGACGGCGCCGCGGTGGCGGTCTGGACCACGCCGGAGAGCGTC
GAAGCGGGGGCGGTGTTCGCCGAGATCGGCCCGCGCATGGCCGAGTTGAGCGGTTCCCGGCTGGCCGCGC
AGCAACAGATGGAAGGCCTCCTGGCGCCGCACCGGCCCAAGGAGCCCGCGTGGTTCCTGGCCACCGTCGG
CGTCTCGCCCGACCACCAGGGCAAGGGTCTGGGCAGCGCCGTCGTGCTCCCCGGAGTGGAGGCGGCCGAG
CGCGCCGGGGTGCCCGCCTTCCTGGAGACATCCGCGCCCCGCAACCTCCCCTTCTACGAGCGGCTCGGCT
TCACCGTCACCGCCGACGTCGAGGTGCCCGAAGGACCGCGCACCTGGTGCATGACCCGCAAGCCCGGTGC
CTGACACGTGCTACGAGATTTCGATTCCACCGCCGCCTTCTATGAAAGGTTGGGCTTCGGAATCGTTTTC
CGGGACGCCGGCTGGATGATCCTCCAGCGCGGGGATCTCATGCTGGAGTTCTTCGCCCACCCCAACTTGT
TTATTGCAGCTTATAATGGTTACAAATAAAGCAATAGCATCACAAATTTCACAAATAAAGCATTTTTTTC
ACTGCATTCTAGTTGTGGTTTGTCCAAACTCATCAATGTATCTTATCATGTCTGTATACCGTCGACCTCT
AGCTAGAGCTTGGCGTAATCATGGTCATTACCAATGCTTAATCAGTGAGGCACCTATCTCAGCGATCTGT
CTATTTCGTTCATCCATAGTTGCCTGACTCCCCGTCGTGTAGATAACTACGATACGGGAGGGCTTACCAT
CTGGCCCCAGCGCTGCGATGATACCGCGAGAACCACGCTCACCGGCTCCGGATTTATCAGCAATAAACCA
GCCAGCCGGAAGGGCCGAGCGCAGAAGTGGTCCTGCAACTTTATCCGCCTCCATCCAGTCTATTAATTGT
TGCCGGGAAGCTAGAGTAAGTAGTTCGCCAGTTAATAGTTTGCGCAACGTTGTTGCCATCGCTACAGGCA
TCGTGGTGTCACGCTCGTCGTTTGGTATGGCTTCATTCAGCTCCGGTTCCCAACGATCAAGGCGAGTTAC
ATGATCCCCCATGTTGTGCAAAAAAGCGGTTAGCTCCTTCGGTCCTCCGATCGTTGTCAGAAGTAAGTTG
GCCGCAGTGTTATCACTCATGGTTATGGCAGCACTGCATAATTCTCTTACTGTCATGCCATCCGTAAGAT
GCTTTTCTGTGACTGGTGAGTACTCAACCAAGTCATTCTGAGAATAGTGTATGCGGCGACCGAGTTGCTC
TTGCCCGGCGTCAATACGGGATAATACCGCGCCACATAGCAGAACTTTAAAAGTGCTCATCATTGGAAAA
CGTTCTTCGGGGCGAAAACTCTCAAGGATCTTACCGCTGTTGAGATCCAGTTCGATGTAACCCACTCGTG
CACCCAACTGATCTTCAGCATCTTTTACTTTCACCAGCGTTTCTGGGTGAGCAAAAACAGGAAGGCAAAA
TGCCGCAAAAAAGGGAATAAGGGCGACACGGAAATGTTGAATACTCATATTCTTCCTT
