>Addgene plasmid #156667 | pD649-HAsp-CD86-Fc(DAPA)-AviTag-6xHis | depositor partial sequence | sequence record 302444 | insert (extracellular domain)
GCTCCTCTGAAGATCCAGGCCTACTTCAACGAGACAGCCGACCTGCCTTGCCAGTTCGCCAATAGCCAGA
ATCAGAGCCTGAGCGAGCTGGTGGTGTTCTGGCAGGACCAAGAGAACCTGGTGCTGAACGAGGTGTACCT
GGGCAAAGAAAAGTTCGACAGCGTGCACAGCAAGTACATGGGCAGAACCAGCTTCGACTCCGACAGCTGG
ACCCTGAGACTGCACAACCTGCAGATCAAGGACAAGGGCCTGTACCAGTGCATCATCCACCACAAGAAAC
CCACCGGCATGATCAGAATCCACCAGATGAACAGCGAGCTGAGCGTGCTGGCCAATTTCAGCCAGCCTGA
GATCGTGCCCATCAGCAACATCACCGAGAACGTGTACATCAACCTGACCTGCAGCAGCATCCACGGCTAC
CCCGAGCCTAAGAAAATGTCCGTGCTGCTGCGGACCAAGAACAGCACCATCGAGTACGACGGCGTGATGC
AGAAAAGCCAGGACAACGTGACCGAGCTGTACGACGTGTCCATCAGCCTGTCCGTGTCTTTCCCAGACGT
GACCAGCAATATGACCATCTTCTGCATCCTGGAAACCGACAAGACCAGACTGCTGAGCAGCCCCTTCAGC
ATCGAGCTGGAAGATCCTCAGCCTCCTCCTGATCACATCCCT
